Addgene plasmid #77090: PIK3R1 gRNA (BRDN0001146657)
Purpose: 3rd generation lentiviral gRNA plasmid targeting human PIK3R1
Depositing lab: John Doench & David Root. Depositing organization: Broad Institute. Publication: Optimized sgRNA design to maximize activity and minimize off-target effects of CRISPR-Cas9. Doench JG, Fusi N, Sullender M, Hegde M, Vaimberg EW, Donovan KF, Smith I, Tothova Z, Wilen C, Orchard R, Virgin HW, Listgarten J, Root DE. Nat Biotechnol. 2016 Jan 18. doi: 10.1038/nbt.3437. PubMed 26780180.
Backbone
  Vector backbone: lentiGuide-Puro
  Backbone manufacturer: Zhang Lab (Addgene plasmid # 52963)
  Vector type: Mammalian Expression, Lentiviral, CRISPR
  Selectable markers: Puromycin
Growth in bacteria
  Bacterial resistance: Ampicillin, 100 μg/mL
  Growth temperature: 37°C
  Growth strain: DH5alpha
  Copy number: High Copy
Gene/Insert
  Gene/Insert name: PIK3R1 (alt names: PIK3R1; NM_181523.2)
  gRNA/shRNA sequence: TTTCCTAGATACACCCTCCG
  Species: H. sapiens (human)
  Entrez Gene: PIK3R1 (a.k.a. AGM7, GRB1, IMD36, p85, p85-ALPHA, p85alpha)
  Promoter: hU6
  Cloning method: Unknown
  Sequencing primers: 5′ U6-F; 3′ pS2-R
Terms and licenses: Academic/Nonprofit Terms; Industry Terms: Not Available to Industry
Depositor comments: The gRNA was designed to target the following Genbank reference sequence(s): NM_181523.2. Note that this plasmid does NOT contain Cas9. It should be used in conjunction with lentiCas9-Blast (Addgene #52962) or otherwise with cell lines already expressing Cas9. Browse the full kinome gRNA library at http://www.addgene.org/pooled-library/broadgpp-human-kinome/ or visit http://www.broadinstitute.org/rnai/public/ for detailed protocols and information.
How to cite: PIK3R1 gRNA (BRDN0001146657) was a gift from John Doench & David Root (Addgene plasmid # 77090 ; http://n2t.net/addgene:77090 ; RRID:Addgene_77090)
