[The description below was written by a language model from this plasmid's Addgene catalogue record and pLannotate feature annotations shown in this document.]
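Description:
PIK3R1 gRNA (BRDN0001146657) is a third-generation lentiviral CRISPR guide plasmid built on the lentiGuide-Puro backbone. It expresses a single guide RNA against human PIK3R1, the p85α regulatory subunit of PI3-kinase, designed against the NM_181523.2 reference transcript. In bacteria it is maintained at high copy from a ColE1/pUC-type origin with ampicillin selection through β-lactamase. The backbone also carries an f1 origin, an SV40 origin and residual lac, T7 and T3 cloning-vector elements.

The lentiviral transfer cassette begins with an RSV promoter fused to a truncated HIV-1 5' LTR. This makes genomic RNA production in packaging cells independent of Tat. It is followed by the Ψ packaging signal with a gag fragment and the Rev response element for nuclear export of the unspliced genome. Within the proviral region, a human U6 RNA polymerase III promoter drives the PIK3R1-specific spacer joined to the Streptococcus pyogenes Cas9 guide scaffold. A cPPT/CTS element, which aids nuclear import of the viral genome, sits downstream of the guide cassette. A separate EF-1α core promoter with its intron A expresses puromycin N-acetyltransferase so that transduced mammalian cells can be selected. WPRE enhances transcript expression, and the ΔU3 3' LTR makes the integrated provirus self-inactivating. An SV40 polyadenylation signal lies downstream of the 3' LTR.

The plasmid does not encode Cas9, so it is meant for use with a separate Cas9 lentivirus or in cells that already express Cas9, typically to knock out PIK3R1. It corresponds to a guide from a human kinome gRNA library developed with optimized sgRNA design rules.
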