Features (pLannotate 1.2.2; 29 found; start..end, strand, type, name):
     14..80      +  CDS            small t antigen (fragment): SV40 (simian virus 40) small t antigen
    106..317     +  promoter       EF-1α core promoter: core promoter for human elongation factor EF-1α
    318..1256    +  intron         EF-1α intron A: intron upstream of the start codon of human EF-1α
   1278..1877    +  CDS            PuroR (fragment): puromycin N-acetyltransferase; pac from Streptomyces; confers resistance to puromycin
   1893..2481    +  misc_feature   WPRE: woodchuck hepatitis virus posttranscriptional regulatory element
   2532..2551    +  misc_feature   cPPT/CTS (fragment): central polypurine tract and central termination sequence of HIV-1
   2553..2786    +  LTR            3' LTR (ΔU3): self-inactivating 3' long terminal repeat (LTR) from HIV-1
   2864..2985    +  polyA_signal   SV40 poly(A) signal: SV40 polyadenylation signal
   3025..3160    +  rep_origin     SV40 ori: SV40 origin of replication
   3181..3199    -  promoter       T7 promoter: promoter for bacteriophage T7 RNA polymerase
   3207..3362    +  CDS            lacZα (fragment): LacZα fragment of β-galactosidase; lacZ fragment
   3367..3795    +  rep_origin     f1 ori (sequence partly withheld): f1 bacteriophage origin of replication; arrow indicates direction of (+) strand synthesis
   3848..3952    +  promoter       AmpR promoter: bla
   3953..4813    +  CDS            AmpR: β-lactamase; bla; confers resistance to ampicillin, carbenicillin, and related antibiotics
   4984..5572    +  rep_origin     ori: high-copy-number ColE1/pMB1/pBR322/pUC origin of replication
   5755..5847    +  CDS            lacI (fragment): lac repressor; lacI; The lac repressor binds to the lac operator to inhibit transcription in E. coli. This inhibition can be relieved by adding lactose or isopropyl-β-D-thiogalactopyranoside (IPTG).
   5860..5881    +  protein_bind   CAP binding site: CAP binding activates transcription in the presence of cAMP. E. coli catabolite activator protein
   5896..5926    +  promoter       lac promoter: promoter for the E. coli lac operon
   5934..5950    +  protein_bind   lac operator: The lac repressor binds to the lac operator to inhibit transcription in E. coli. This inhibition can be relieved by adding lactose or isopropyl-β-D-thiogalactopyranoside (IPTG). lac repressor encoded by lacI
   5995..6013    +  promoter       T3 promoter: promoter for bacteriophage T3 RNA polymerase
   6041..6267    +  promoter       RSV promoter: Rous sarcoma virus enhancer/promoter
   6268..6448    +  LTR            5' LTR (truncated): truncated 5' long terminal repeat (LTR) from HIV-1
   6495..6620    +  misc_feature   HIV-1 Ψ: packaging signal of human immunodeficiency virus type 1
   6604..6967    +  CDS            HIV-1 gag (fragment): gag protein from human immunodeficiency virus 1; gag
   7113..7346    +  misc_feature   RRE: The Rev response element (RRE) of HIV-1 allows for Rev-dependent mRNA export from the nucleus to the cytoplasm.
   7723..7749    +  CDS            Rev (fragment): human immunodeficiency virus 1 (HIV-1) Rev protein; rev; enhances nuclear export of unspliced and incompletely spliced viral mRNAs
   7753..7993    +  promoter       U6 promoter: RNA polymerase III promoter for human U6 snRNA
   8023..8098    +  misc_RNA       gRNA scaffold: guide RNA scaffold for the Streptococcus pyogenes CRISPR/Cas9 system
   8154..8271    +  misc_feature   cPPT/CTS: central polypurine tract and central termination sequence of HIV-1
>Addgene plasmid #77090 | PIK3R1 gRNA (BRDN0001146657) | addgene full sequence | sequence record 187096 | Addgene Assembled Sequence
CCCGGGTGCAAAGATGGATAAAGTTTTAAACAGAGAGGAATCTTTGCAGCTAATGGACCTTCTAGGTCTT
GAAAGGAGTGGGAATTGGCTCCGGTGCCCGTCAGTGGGCAGAGCGCACATCGCCCACAGTCCCCGAGAAG
TTGGGGGGAGGGGTCGGCAATTGATCCGGTGCCTAGAGAAGGTGGCGCGGGGTAAACTGGGAAAGTGATG
TCGTGTACTGGCTCCGCCTTTTTCCCGAGGGTGGGGGAGAACCGTATATAAGTGCAGTAGTCGCCGTGAA
CGTTCTTTTTCGCAACGGGTTTGCCGCCAGAACACAGGTAAGTGCCGTGTGTGGTTCCCGCGGGCCTGGC
CTCTTTACGGGTTATGGCCCTTGCGTGCCTTGAATTACTTCCACCTGGCTGCAGTACGTGATTCTTGATC
CCGAGCTTCGGGTTGGAAGTGGGTGGGAGAGTTCGAGGCCTTGCGCTTAAGGAGCCCCTTCGCCTCGTGC
TTGAGTTGAGGCCTGGCCTGGGCGCTGGGGCCGCCGCGTGCGAATCTGGTGGCACCTTCGCGCCTGTCTC
GCTGCTTTCGATAAGTCTCTAGCCATTTAAAATTTTTGATGACCTGCTGCGACGCTTTTTTTCTGGCAAG
ATAGTCTTGTAAATGCGGGCCAAGATCTGCACACTGGTATTTCGGTTTTTGGGGCCGCGGGCGGCGACGG
GGCCCGTGCGTCCCAGCGCACATGTTCGGCGAGGCGGGGCCTGCGAGCGCGGCCACCGAGAATCGGACGG
GGGTAGTCTCAAGCTGGCCGGCCTGCTCTGGTGCCTGGCCTCGCGCCGCCGTGTATCGCCCCGCCCTGGG
CGGCAAGGCTGGCCCGGTCGGCACCAGTTGCGTGAGCGGAAAGATGGCCGCTTCCCGGCCCTGCTGCAGG
GAGCTCAAAATGGAGGACGCGGCGCTCGGGAGAGCGGGCGGGTGAGTCACCCACACAAAGGAAAAGGGCC
TTTCCGTCCTCAGCCGTCGCTTCATGTGACTCCACGGAGTACCGGGCGCCGTCCAGGCACCTCGATTAGT
TCTCGAGCTTTTGGAGTACGTCGTCTTTAGGTTGGGGGGAGGGGTTTTATGCGATGGAGTTTCCCCACAC
TGAGTGGGTGGAGACTGAAGTTAGGCCAGCTTGGCACTTGATGTAATTCTCCTTGGAATTTGCCCTTTTT
GAGTTTGGATCTTGGTTCATTCTCAAGCCTCAGACAGTGGTTCAAAGTTTTTTTCTTCCATTTCAGGTGT
CGTGACGTACGGCCACCATGACCGAGTACAAGCCCACGGTGCGCCTCGCCACCCGCGACGACGTCCCCAG
GGCCGTACGCACCCTCGCCGCCGCGTTCGCCGACTACCCCGCCACGCGCCACACCGTCGATCCGGACCGC
CACATCGAGCGGGTCACCGAGCTGCAAGAACTCTTCCTCACGCGCGTCGGGCTCGACATCGGCAAGGTGT
GGGTCGCGGACGACGGCGCCGCCGTGGCGGTCTGGACCACGCCGGAGAGCGTCGAAGCGGGGGCGGTGTT
CGCCGAGATCGGCCCGCGCATGGCCGAGTTGAGCGGTTCCCGGCTGGCCGCGCAGCAACAGATGGAAGGC
CTCCTGGCGCCGCACCGGCCCAAGGAGCCCGCGTGGTTCCTGGCCACCGTCGGAGTCTCGCCCGACCACC
AGGGCAAGGGTCTGGGCAGCGCCGTCGTGCTCCCCGGAGTGGAGGCGGCCGAGCGCGCCGGGGTGCCCGC
CTTCCTGGAGACCTCCGCGCCCCGCAACCTCCCCTTCTACGAGCGGCTCGGCTTCACCGTCACCGCCGAC
GTCGAGGTGCCCGAAGGACCGCGCACCTGGTGCATGACCCGCAAGCCCGGTGCCTGAACGCGTTAAGTCG
ACAATCAACCTCTGGATTACAAAATTTGTGAAAGATTGACTGGTATTCTTAACTATGTTGCTCCTTTTAC
GCTATGTGGATACGCTGCTTTAATGCCTTTGTATCATGCTATTGCTTCCCGTATGGCTTTCATTTTCTCC
TCCTTGTATAAATCCTGGTTGCTGTCTCTTTATGAGGAGTTGTGGCCCGTTGTCAGGCAACGTGGCGTGG
TGTGCACTGTGTTTGCTGACGCAACCCCCACTGGTTGGGGCATTGCCACCACCTGTCAGCTCCTTTCCGG
GACTTTCGCTTTCCCCCTCCCTATTGCCACGGCGGAACTCATCGCCGCCTGCCTTGCCCGCTGCTGGACA
GGGGCTCGGCTGTTGGGCACTGACAATTCCGTGGTGTTGTCGGGGAAATCATCGTCCTTTCCTTGGCTGC
TCGCCTGTGTTGCCACCTGGATTCTGCGCGGGACGTCCTTCTGCTACGTCCCTTCGGCCCTCAATCCAGC
GGACCTTCCTTCCCGCGGCCTGCTGCCGGCTCTGCGGCCTCTTCCGCGTCTTCGCCTTCGCCCTCAGACG
AGTCGGATCTCCCTTTGGGCCGCCTCCCCGCGTCGACTTTAAGACCAATGACTTACAAGGCAGCTGTAGA
TCTTAGCCACTTTTTAAAAGAAAAGGGGGGACTGGAAGGGCTAATTCACTCCCAACGAAGACAAGATCTG
CTTTTTGCTTGTACTGGGTCTCTCTGGTTAGACCAGATCTGAGCCTGGGAGCTCTCTGGCTAACTAGGGA
ACCCACTGCTTAAGCCTCAATAAAGCTTGCCTTGAGTGCTTCAAGTAGTGTGTGCCCGTCTGTTGTGTGA
CTCTGGTAACTAGAGATCCCTCAGACCCTTTTAGTCAGTGTGGAAAATCTCTAGCAGTACGTATAGTAGT
TCATGTCATCTTATTATTCAGTATTTATAACTTGCAAAGAAATGAATATCAGAGAGTGAGAGGAACTTGT
TTATTGCAGCTTATAATGGTTACAAATAAAGCAATAGCATCACAAATTTCACAAATAAAGCATTTTTTTC
ACTGCATTCTAGTTGTGGTTTGTCCAAACTCATCAATGTATCTTATCATGTCTGGCTCTAGCTATCCCGC
CCCTAACTCCGCCCATCCCGCCCCTAACTCCGCCCAGTTCCGCCCATTCTCCGCCCCATGGCTGACTAAT
TTTTTTTATTTATGCAGAGGCCGAGGCCGCCTCGGCCTCTGAGCTATTCCAGAAGTAGTGAGGAGGCTTT
TTTGGAGGCCTAGGGACGTACCCAATTCGCCCTATAGTGAGTCGTATTACGCGCGCTCACTGGCCGTCGT
TTTACAACGTCGTGACTGGGAAAACCCTGGCGTTACCCAACTTAATCGCCTTGCAGCACATCCCCCTTTC
GCCAGCTGGCGTAATAGCGAAGAGGCCCGCACCGATCGCCCTTCCCAACAGTTGCGCAGCCTGAATGGCG
AATGGG
[124 nt withheld, positions 3367-3490]
C
[91 nt withheld, positions 3492-3582]
A
[49 nt withheld, positions 3584-3632]
CCTTTGACGTTGGAGTCCACGTTCTTT
[37 nt withheld, positions 3660-3696]
ACCCTATCTCGGTCTATTCTTTTGATTTATAAGGGATTTTGCCGATTTCGGCCTATTGGTTAAAAAATGA
GCTGATTTAACAAAAATTTAACGCGAATTTTAACAAAATATTAACGCTTACAATTTAGGTGGCACTTTTC
GGGGAAATGTGCGCGGAACCCCTATTTGTTTATTTTTCTAAATACATTCAAATATGTATCCGCTCATGAG
ACAATAACCCTGATAAATGCTTCAATAATATTGAAAAAGGAAGAGTATGAGTATTCAACATTTCCGTGTC
GCCCTTATTCCCTTTTTTGCGGCATTTTGCCTTCCTGTTTTTGCTCACCCAGAAACGCTGGTGAAAGTAA
AAGATGCTGAAGATCAGTTGGGTGCACGAGTGGGTTACATCGAACTGGATCTCAACAGCGGTAAGATCCT
TGAGAGTTTTCGCCCCGAAGAACGTTTTCCAATGATGAGCACTTTTAAAGTTCTGCTATGTGGCGCGGTA
TTATCCCGTATTGACGCCGGGCAAGAGCAACTCGGTCGCCGCATACACTATTCTCAGAATGACTTGGTTG
AGTACTCACCAGTCACAGAAAAGCATCTTACGGATGGCATGACAGTAAGAGAATTATGCAGTGCTGCCAT
AACCATGAGTGATAACACTGCGGCCAACTTACTTCTGACAACGATCGGAGGACCGAAGGAGCTAACCGCT
TTTTTGCACAACATGGGGGATCATGTAACTCGCCTTGATCGTTGGGAACCGGAGCTGAATGAAGCCATAC
CAAACGACGAGCGTGACACCACGATGCCTGTAGCAATGGCAACAACGTTGCGCAAACTATTAACTGGCGA
ACTACTTACTCTAGCTTCCCGGCAACAATTAATAGACTGGATGGAGGCGGATAAAGTTGCAGGACCACTT
CTGCGCTCGGCCCTTCCGGCTGGCTGGTTTATTGCTGATAAATCTGGAGCCGGTGAGCGTGGGTCTCGCG
GTATCATTGCAGCACTGGGGCCAGATGGTAAGCCCTCCCGTATCGTAGTTATCTACACGACGGGGAGTCA
GGCAACTATGGATGAACGAAATAGACAGATCGCTGAGATAGGTGCCTCACTGATTAAGCATTGGTAACTG
TCAGACCAAGTTTACTCATATATACTTTAGATTGATTTAAAACTTCATTTTTAATTTAAAAGGATCTAGG
TGAAGATCCTTTTTGATAATCTCATGACCAAAATCCCTTAACGTGAGTTTTCGTTCCACTGAGCGTCAGA
CCCCGTAGAAAAGATCAAAGGATCTTCTTGAGATCCTTTTTTTCTGCGCGTAATCTGCTGCTTGCAAACA
AAAAAACCACCGCTACCAGCGGTGGTTTGTTTGCCGGATCAAGAGCTACCAACTCTTTTTCCGAAGGTAA
CTGGCTTCAGCAGAGCGCAGATACCAAATACTGTTCTTCTAGTGTAGCCGTAGTTAGGCCACCACTTCAA
GAACTCTGTAGCACCGCCTACATACCTCGCTCTGCTAATCCTGTTACCAGTGGCTGCTGCCAGTGGCGAT
AAGTCGTGTCTTACCGGGTTGGACTCAAGACGATAGTTACCGGATAAGGCGCAGCGGTCGGGCTGAACGG
GGGGTTCGTGCACACAGCCCAGCTTGGAGCGAACGACCTACACCGAACTGAGATACCTACAGCGTGAGCT
ATGAGAAAGCGCCACGCTTCCCGAAGGGAGAAAGGCGGACAGGTATCCGGTAAGCGGCAGGGTCGGAACA
GGAGAGCGCACGAGGGAGCTTCCAGGGGGAAACGCCTGGTATCTTTATAGTCCTGTCGGGTTTCGCCACC
TCTGACTTGAGCGTCGATTTTTGTGATGCTCGTCAGGGGGGCGGAGCCTATGGAAAAACGCCAGCAACGC
GGCCTTTTTACGGTTCCTGGCCTTTTGCTGGCCTTTTGCTCACATGTTCTTTCCTGCGTTATCCCCTGAT
TCTGTGGATAACCGTATTACCGCCTTTGAGTGAGCTGATACCGCTCGCCGCAGCCGAACGACCGAGCGCA
GCGAGTCAGTGAGCGAGGAAGCGGAAGAGCGCCCAATACGCAAACCGCCTCTCCCCGCGCGTTGGCCGAT
TCATTAATGCAGCTGGCACGACAGGTTTCCCGACTGGAAAGCGGGCAGTGAGCGCAACGCAATTAATGTG
AGTTAGCTCACTCATTAGGCACCCCAGGCTTTACACTTTATGCTTCCGGCTCGTATGTTGTGTGGAATTG
TGAGCGGATAACAATTTCACACAGGAAACAGCTATGACCATGATTACGCCAAGCGCGCAATTAACCCTCA
CTAAAGGGAACAAAAGCTGGAGCTGCAAGCTTAATGTAGTCTTATGCAATACTCTTGTAGTCTTGCAACA
TGGTAACGATGAGTTAGCAACATGCCTTACAAGGAGAGAAAAAGCACCGTGCATGCCGATTGGTGGAAGT
AAGGTGGTACGATCGTGCCTTATTAGGAAGGCAACAGACGGGTCTGACATGGATTGGACGAACCACTGAA
TTGCCGCATTGCAGAGATATTGTATTTAAGTGCCTAGCTCGATACATAAACGGGTCTCTCTGGTTAGACC
AGATCTGAGCCTGGGAGCTCTCTGGCTAACTAGGGAACCCACTGCTTAAGCCTCAATAAAGCTTGCCTTG
AGTGCTTCAAGTAGTGTGTGCCCGTCTGTTGTGTGACTCTGGTAACTAGAGATCCCTCAGACCCTTTTAG
TCAGTGTGGAAAATCTCTAGCAGTGGCGCCCGAACAGGGACTTGAAAGCGAAAGGGAAACCAGAGGAGCT
CTCTCGACGCAGGACTCGGCTTGCTGAAGCGCGCACGGCAAGAGGCGAGGGGCGGCGACTGGTGAGTACG
CCAAAAATTTTGACTAGCGGAGGCTAGAAGGAGAGAGATGGGTGCGAGAGCGTCAGTATTAAGCGGGGGA
GAATTAGATCGCGATGGGAAAAAATTCGGTTAAGGCCAGGGGGAAAGAAAAAATATAAATTAAAACATAT
AGTATGGGCAAGCAGGGAGCTAGAACGATTCGCAGTTAATCCTGGCCTGTTAGAAACATCAGAAGGCTGT
AGACAAATACTGGGACAGCTACAACCATCCCTTCAGACAGGATCAGAAGAACTTAGATCATTATATAATA
CAGTAGCAACCCTCTATTGTGTGCATCAAAGGATAGAGATAAAAGACACCAAGGAAGCTTTAGACAAGAT
AGAGGAAGAGCAAAACAAAAGTAAGACCACCGCACAGCAAGCGGCCGCTGATCTTCAGACCTGGAGGAGG
AGATATGAGGGACAATTGGAGAAGTGAATTATATAAATATAAAGTAGTAAAAATTGAACCATTAGGAGTA
GCACCCACCAAGGCAAAGAGAAGAGTGGTGCAGAGAGAAAAAAGAGCAGTGGGAATAGGAGCTTTGTTCC
TTGGGTTCTTGGGAGCAGCAGGAAGCACTATGGGCGCAGCGTCAATGACGCTGACGGTACAGGCCAGACA
ATTATTGTCTGGTATAGTGCAGCAGCAGAACAATTTGCTGAGGGCTATTGAGGCGCAACAGCATCTGTTG
CAACTCACAGTCTGGGGCATCAAGCAGCTCCAGGCAAGAATCCTGGCTGTGGAAAGATACCTAAAGGATC
AACAGCTCCTGGGGATTTGGGGTTGCTCTGGAAAACTCATTTGCACCACTGCTGTGCCTTGGAATGCTAG
TTGGAGTAATAAATCTCTGGAACAGATTTGGAATCACACGACCTGGATGGAGTGGGACAGAGAAATTAAC
AATTACACAAGCTTAATACACTCCTTAATTGAAGAATCGCAAAACCAGCAAGAAAAGAATGAACAAGAAT
TATTGGAATTAGATAAATGGGCAAGTTTGTGGAATTGGTTTAACATAACAAATTGGCTGTGGTATATAAA
ATTATTCATAATGATAGTAGGAGGCTTGGTAGGTTTAAGAATAGTTTTTGCTGTACTTTCTATAGTGAAT
AGAGTTAGGCAGGGATATTCACCATTATCGTTTCAGACCCACCTCCCAACCCCGAGGGGACCCAGAGAGG
GCCTATTTCCCATGATTCCTTCATATTTGCATATACGATACAAGGCTGTTAGAGAGATAATTAGAATTAA
TTTGACTGTAAACACAAAGATATTAGTACAAAATACGTGACGTAGAAAGTAATAATTTCTTGGGTAGTTT
GCAGTTTTAAAATTATGTTTTAAAATGGACTATCATATGCTTACCGTAACTTGAAAGTATTTCGATTTCT
TGGCTTTATATATCTTGTGGAAAGGACGAAACACCGTTTCCTAGATACACCCTCCGGTTTTAGAGCTAGA
AATAGCAAGTTAAAATAAGGCTAGTCCGTTATCAACTTGAAAAAGTGGCACCGAGTCGGTGCTTTTTTAA
GCTTGGCGTAACTAGATCTTGAGACAAATGGCAGTATTCATCCACAATTTTAAAAGAAAAGGGGGGATTG
GGGGGTACAGTGCAGGGGAAAGAATAGTAGACATAATAGCAACAGACATACAAACTAAAGAATTACAAAA
ACAAATTACAAAAATTCAAAATTTTCGGGTTTATTACAGGGACAGCAGAGATCCACTTTGGCGCCGGCTC
GAGGGGG
