>Addgene plasmid #77090 | PIK3R1 gRNA (BRDN0001146657) | depositor partial sequence | sequence record 144550 | Target Sequence
TTTCCTAGATACACCCTCCG
