>Addgene plasmid #77090 | PIK3R1 gRNA (BRDN0001146657) | addgene partial sequence | sequence record 187095 | hU6-F
ACGTAGAAAGTAATAATTTCTTGGGTAGTTTGCAGTTTTAAAATTATGTTTTAAAATGGACTATCATATG
CTTACCGTAACTTGAAAGTATTTCGATTTCTTGGCTTTATATATCTTGTGGAAAGGACGAAACACCGTTT
CCTAGATACACCCTCCGGTTTTAGAGCTAGAAATAGCAAGTTAAAATAAGGCTAGTCCGTTATCAACTTG
AAAAAGTGGCACCGAGTCGGTGCTTTTTTAAGCTTGGCGTAACTAGATCTTGAGACAAATGGCAGTATTC
ATCCACAATTTTAAAAGAAAAGGGGGGATTGGGGGGTACAGTGCAGGGGAAAGAATAGTAGACATAATAG
CAACAGACATACAAACTAAAGAATTACAAAAACAAATTACAAAAATTCAAAATTTTCGGGTTTATTACAG
GGACAGCAGAGATCCACTTTGGCGCCGGCTCGAGGGGGCCCGGGTGCAAAGATGGATAAAGTTTTAAACA
GAGAGGAATCTTTGCAGCTAATGGACCTTCTAGGTCTTGAAAGGAGTGGGAATTGGCTCCGGTGCCCGTC
AGTGGGCAGA
